Addgene plasmid #103158: LSB-hsa-let-7g-5p
Purpose: Used to sense miRNA activity using fluorescence based tools. hsa-let-7g-5p target in 3' UTR of of mKate. miRNA activity can be measured by the repression of mKate2 relative to EBFP2 fluorescent proteins . Plasmid is inherently unstable; please see Depositor Comments
Depositing lab: Ron Weiss. Depositing organization: Massachusetts Institute of Technology. Publication: A mixed antagonistic/synergistic miRNA repression model enables accurate predictions of multi-input miRNA sensor activity. Gam JJ, Babb J, Weiss R. Nat Commun. 2018 Jun 22;9(1):2430. doi: 10.1038/s41467-018-04575-0. PubMed 29934631.
Backbone
  Vector backbone: Low Sensor Backbone (LSB)
  Vector type: Mammalian Expression, Synthetic Biology
Growth in bacteria
  Bacterial resistance: Ampicillin and Kanamycin, 100 & 50 μg/mL
  Growth temperature: 30°C
  Growth strain: NEB Stable
  Copy number: High Copy
Gene/Insert
  Gene/Insert name: hsa-let-7g-5p target
  Species: H. sapiens (human)
  Entrez Gene: MIRLET7G (a.k.a. LET7G, MIRNLET7G, hsa-let-7g, let-7g)
  Promoter: EF-1a
  Cloning method: Gibson Cloning
Terms and licenses: Academic/Nonprofit Terms; Industry Terms: Not Available to Industry
Depositor comments: Please note that this plasmid is inherently unstable due to a repeating poly A element. We recommend performing a diagnostic digest on multiple colonies upon receipt. The depositors would like to note the presence of several discrepancies between the depositor sequence and physical plasmid sequence. In particular, the sequences upstream and downstream of the puromycin coding region have 10 bp insertions which do not affect the ability to perform puromycin selection. The sequences for those regions within the physical plasmids are as follows: Upstream of Puro: GAATTCGACCGCCTGTCTCAAGGTGCCACC; Downstream of Puro: GCTTTGAGACTACGCGTGAATTCACTCCTC.
How to cite: LSB-hsa-let-7g-5p was a gift from Ron Weiss (Addgene plasmid # 103158 ; http://n2t.net/addgene:103158 ; RRID:Addgene_103158)
