[The description below was written by a language model from this plasmid's Addgene catalogue record and pLannotate feature annotations shown in this document.]
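Description:
LSB-hsa-let-7g-5p is a roughly 11 kb mammalian expression plasmid built on the Low Sensor Backbone (LSB) and used in synthetic biology as a two-colour fluorescent sensor of microRNA activity. It replicates in E. coli from a high-copy ColE1/pUC-type origin and carries both AmpR (β-lactamase) and KanR (aminoglycoside phosphotransferase), matching the dual ampicillin and kanamycin selection listed. A puromycin N-acetyltransferase coding sequence followed by a rabbit β-globin poly(A) signal is also present for puromycin selection in mammalian cells, although no promoter driving it is annotated.

The payload consists of two parallel transcription units. Each uses the human EF-1α core promoter with its intron A, a fluorescent protein coding sequence flanked by Gateway attB1/attB2 scars, and a β-globin 3′ region with poly(A) signal. One unit expresses the red protein mKate2 and, according to the catalogue entry, carries a target site for human let-7g-5p in its 3′ UTR. This site is not annotated in the feature tables but would fall in the unannotated stretch between attB2 and the β-globin sequence. The other unit expresses the blue protein EBFP2 with no target and serves as an internal reference for plasmid dose and expression. When let-7g-5p is active in a transfected cell, mKate2 output is repressed relative to EBFP2, so the red-to-blue ratio reports miRNA activity.

The depositor notes that the repeated poly(A) elements make the plasmid inherently unstable. The depositor and sequenced records differ slightly in length (11,043 versus 11,054 nt), and this includes short insertions flanking the puromycin coding region that are reported not to affect selection. Both feature tables otherwise show the same parts in the same order.
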