Features (pLannotate 1.2.2; 28 found; start..end, strand, type, name):
     87..675     -  rep_origin     ori: high-copy-number ColE1/pMB1/pBR322/pUC origin of replication
    846..1706    -  CDS            AmpR: β-lactamase; bla; confers resistance to ampicillin, carbenicillin, and related antibiotics
   1707..1778    -  promoter       AmpR promoter: bla
   1857..2456    +  CDS            PuroR: puromycin N-acetyltransferase; pac from Streptomyces alboniger; confers resistance to puromycin
   2461..2541    +  CDS            HBB (fragment): HBB_PONPY - Experimental evidence at transcript level: Swiss-Prot protein existence level 2. Involved in oxygen transport from the lung to the various peripheral tissues. From Pongo pygmaeus (Bornean orangutan).
   2612..2667    +  polyA_signal   β-globin poly(A) signal: rabbit β-globin polyadenylation signal (Gil and Proudfoot, 1987)
   3646..3666    +  protein_bind   attB4: mutant version of attB; core recombination site for the Gateway® BP reaction BP Clonase™
   3734..3945    +  promoter       EF-1α core promoter: core promoter for human elongation factor EF-1α
   3946..4884    +  intron         EF-1α intron A: intron upstream of the start codon of human EF-1α
   4911..4931    +  protein_bind   attB1: mutant version of attB; core recombination site for the Gateway® BP reaction BP Clonase™
   4951..5646    +  CDS            mKate2: mKate2 is a basic (constitutively fluorescent) red fluorescent protein published in 2009, derived from Entacmaea quadricolor. It is reported to be a rapidly-maturing monomer with moderate acid sensitivity.
   5666..5690    -  protein_bind   attB2: mutant version of attB; recombination site for the Gateway® BP reaction BP Clonase™
   5834..5908    +  CDS            HBB (fragment): HBB_PONPY - Experimental evidence at transcript level: Swiss-Prot protein existence level 2. Involved in oxygen transport from the lung to the various peripheral tissues. From Pongo pygmaeus (Bornean orangutan).
   5979..6034    +  polyA_signal   β-globin poly(A) signal: rabbit β-globin polyadenylation signal (Gil and Proudfoot, 1987)
   6418..6443    +  misc_feature   SA: splice acceptor site
   7115..7135    +  protein_bind   attB4: mutant version of attB; core recombination site for the Gateway® BP reaction BP Clonase™
   7203..7414    +  promoter       EF-1α core promoter: core promoter for human elongation factor EF-1α
   7415..8353    +  intron         EF-1α intron A: intron upstream of the start codon of human EF-1α
   8380..8400    +  protein_bind   attB1: mutant version of attB; core recombination site for the Gateway® BP reaction BP Clonase™
   8411..9127    +  CDS            EBFP2: EBFP2 is a basic (constitutively fluorescent) blue fluorescent protein published in 2007, derived from Aequorea victoria. It is reported to be a rapidly-maturing monomer with moderate acid sensitivity.
   9135..9159    -  protein_bind   attB2: mutant version of attB; recombination site for the Gateway® BP reaction BP Clonase™
   9163..9243    +  CDS            HBB (fragment): HBB_PONPY - Experimental evidence at transcript level: Swiss-Prot protein existence level 2. Involved in oxygen transport from the lung to the various peripheral tissues. From Pongo pygmaeus (Bornean orangutan).
   9314..9369    +  polyA_signal   β-globin poly(A) signal: rabbit β-globin polyadenylation signal (Gil and Proudfoot, 1987)
   9752..9774    -  protein_bind   lac operator (fragment): The lac repressor binds to the lac operator to inhibit transcription in E. coli. This inhibition can be relieved by adding lactose or isopropyl-β-D-thiogalactopyranoside (IPTG). lac repressor encoded by lacI
   9778..9808    -  promoter       lac promoter: promoter for the E. coli lac operon
   9823..9844    -  protein_bind   CAP binding site: CAP binding activates transcription in the presence of cAMP. E. coli catabolite activator protein
   9857..9896    -  CDS            lacI (fragment): lac repressor; lacI; The lac repressor binds to the lac operator to inhibit transcription in E. coli. This inhibition can be relieved by adding lactose or isopropyl-β-D-thiogalactopyranoside (IPTG).
  10069..10878   +  CDS            KanR: aminoglycoside phosphotransferase; aph(3')-Ia; confers resistance to kanamycin in bacteria or G418 (Geneticin®) in eukaryotes
>Addgene plasmid #103158 | LSB-hsa-let-7g-5p | depositor full sequence | sequence record 195365 | Full Sequence
AATTGAGGGGATAACGCAGGAAAGAACATGTGAGCAAAAGGCCAGCAAAAGGCCAGGAACCGTAAAAAGG
CCGCGTTGCTGGCGTTTTTCCATAGGCTCCGCCCCCCTGACGAGCATCACAAAAATCGACGCTCAAGTCA
GAGGTGGCGAAACCCGACAGGACTATAAAGATACCAGGCGTTTCCCCCTGGAAGCTCCCTCGTGCGCTCT
CCTGTTCCGACCCTGCCGCTTACCGGATACCTGTCCGCCTTTCTCCCTTCGGGAAGCGTGGCGCTTTCTC
ATAGCTCACGCTGTAGGTATCTCAGTTCGGTGTAGGTCGTTCGCTCCAAGCTGGGCTGTGTGCACGAACC
CCCCGTTCAGCCCGACCGCTGCGCCTTATCCGGTAACTATCGTCTTGAGTCCAACCCGGTAAGACACGAC
TTATCGCCACTGGCAGCAGCCACTGGTAACAGGATTAGCAGAGCGAGGTATGTAGGCGGTGCTACAGAGT
TCTTGAAGTGGTGGCCTAACTACGGCTACACTAGAAGAACAGTATTTGGTATCTGCGCTCTGCTGAAGCC
AGTTACCTTCGGAAAAAGAGTTGGTAGCTCTTGATCCGGCAAACAAACCACCGCTGGTAGCGGTGGTTTT
TTTGTTTGCAAGCAGCAGATTACGCGCAGAAAAAAAGGATCTCAAGAAGATCCTTTGATCTTTTCTACGG
GGTCTGACGCTCAGTGGAACGAAAACTCACGTTAAGGGATTTTGGTCATGAGATTATCAAAAAGGATCTT
CACCTAGATCCTTTTAAATTAAAAATGAAGTTTTAAATCAATCTAAAGTATATATGAGTAAACTTGGTCT
GACAGTTACCAATGCTTAATCAGTGAGGCACCTATCTCAGCGATCTGTCTATTTCGTTCATCCATAGTTG
CCTGACTCCCCGTCGTGTAGATAACTACGATACGGGAGGGCTTACCATCTGGCCCCAGTGCTGCAATGAT
ACCGCGAGAACCACGCTCACCGGCTCCAGATTTATCAGCAATAAACCAGCCAGCCGGAAGGGCCGAGCGC
AGAAGTGGTCCTGCAACTTTATCCGCCTCCATCCAGTCTATTAATTGTTGCCGGGAAGCTAGAGTAAGTA
GTTCGCCAGTTAATAGTTTGCGCAACGTTGTTGCCATTGCTACAGGCATCGTGGTGTCACGCTCGTCGTT
TGGTATGGCTTCATTCAGCTCCGGTTCCCAACGATCAAGGCGAGTTACATGATCCCCCATGTTGTGCAAA
AAAGCGGTTAGCTCCTTCGGTCCTCCGATCGTTGTCAGAAGTAAGTTGGCCGCAGTGTTATCACTCATGG
TTATGGCAGCACTGCATAATTCTCTTACTGTCATGCCATCCGTAAGATGCTTTTCTGTGACTGGTGAGTA
CTCAACCAAGTCATTCTGAGAATAGTGTATGCGGCGACCGAGTTGCTCTTGCCCGGCGTCAATACGGGAT
AATACCGCGCCACATAGCAGAACTTTAAAAGTGCTCATCATTGGAAAACGTTCTTCGGGGCGAAAACTCT
CAAGGATCTTACCGCTGTTGAGATCCAGTTCGATGTAACCCACTCGTGCACCCAACTGATCTTCAGCATC
TTTTACTTTCACCAGCGTTTCTGGGTGAGCAAAAACAGGAAGGCAAAATGCCGCAAAAAAGGGAATAAGG
GCGACACGGAAATGTTGAATACTCATACTCTTCCTTTTTCAATATTATTGAAGCATTTATCAGGGTTATT
GTCTCATGAGCGGATACATATTTGAATGTAGCTCCGAATTTCTCGAGGGCTTGTCGACGACGGCGGTCTC
CGTCGTCAGGATCATGAATTCGACCCGCCTGCCACCATGACCGAGTACAAGCCCACGGTGCGCCTCGCCA
CCCGCGACGACGTCCCCCGGGCCGTACGCACCCTCGCCGCCGCGTTCGCCGACTACCCCGCCACGCGCCA
CACCGTCGACCCGGACCGCCACATCGAGCGGGTCACCGAGCTGCAAGAACTCTTCCTCACGCGCGTCGGG
CTCGACATCGGCAAGGTGTGGGTCGCGGACGACGGCGCCGCGGTGGCGGTCTGGACCACGCCGGAGAGCG
TCGAAGCGGGGGCGGTGTTCGCCGAGATCGGCCCGCGCATGGCCGAGTTGAGCGGTTCCCGGCTGGCCGC
GCAGCAACAGATGGAAGGCCTCCTGGCGCCGCACCGGCCCAAGGAGCCCGCGTGGTTCCTGGCCACCGTC
GGCGTCTCGCCCGACCACCAGGGCAAGGGTCTGGGCAGCGCCGTCGTGCTCCCCGGAGTGGAGGCGGCCG
AGCGCGCCGGGGTGCCCGCCTTCCTGGAGACATCCGCGCCCCGCAACCTCCCCTTCTACGAGCGGCTCGG
CTTCACCGTCACCGCCGACGTCGAGGTGCCCGAAGGACCGCGCACCTGGTGCATGACCCGCAAGCCCGGT
GCCTGATACGCGTGAATTCACTCCTCAGGTGCAGGCTGCCTATCAGAAGGTGGTGGCTGGTGTGGCCAAT
GCCCTGGCTCACAAATACCACTGAGATCTTTTTCCCTCTGCCAAAAATTATGGGGACATCATGAAGCCCC
TTGAGCATCTGACTTCTGGCTAATAAAGGAAATTTATTTTCATTGCAATAGTGTGTTGGAATTTTTTGTG
TCTCTCACTCGGAAGGACATATGGGAGGGCAAATCATTTAAAACATCAGAATGAGTATTTGGTTTAGAGT
TTGGCAACATATGCCCATATGCTGGCTGCCATGAACAAAGGTTGGCTATAAAGAGGTCATCAGTATATGA
AACAGCCCCCTGCTGTCCATTCCTTATTCCATAGAAAAGCCTTGACTTGAGGTTAGATTTTTTTTATATT
TTGTTTTGTGTTATTTTTTTCTTTAACATCCCTAAAATTTTCCTTACATGTTTTACTAGCCAGATTTTTC
CTCCTCTCCTGACTACTCCCAGTCATAGCTGTCCCTCTTCTCTTATGGAGATCCCTCGACCTGCAGCCCA
AGCTTGAATTCTCTAGAATTACCCTGTTATCCCTATGCTTGGTTTACCGAGCTCTTATTGGTTTTCAAAC
TTCATTGACTGTGCCCAACGCGCCTGGGAGCTCACGGGGACAGCCCCCCCCCAAAGCCCCCAGGGATGTA
ATTACGTCCCTCCCCCGCTAGGGGGCAGCAGCGAGCCGCCCGGGGCTCCGCTCCGGTCCGGCGCTCCCCC
CGCATCCCCGAGCCGGCAGCGTGCGGGGACAGCCCGGGCACGGGGAAGGTGGCACGGGATCGCTTTCCTC
TGAACGCTTCTCGCTGCTCTTTGAGCCTGCAGACACCTGGGGGGATACGGGGAAAAAGCTAGGCTGAAAG
ACCGGTTCTTAGAATGACACGCGCCTGGGAGCTCACGGGGACAGCCCCCCCCCAAAGCCCCCAGGGATGT
AATTACGTCCCTCCCCCGCTAGGGGGCAGCAGCGAGCCGCCCGGGGCTCCGCTCCGGTCCGGCGCTCCCC
CCGCATCCCCGAGCCGGCAGCGTGCGGGGACAGCCCGGGCACGGGGAAGGTGGCACGGGATCGCTTTCCT
CTGAACGCTTCTCGCTGCTCTTTGAGCCTGCAGACACCTGGGGGGATACGGGGAAAAAGCTAACTTCTGA
GACGACAACTTTGTATAGAAAAGTTGGCTCCGAATTCGCCCTTGACAGCAGAGATCCAGTTTGGTTAATT
AATTGGCTCCGGTGCCCGTCAGTGGGCAGAGCGCACATCGCCCACAGTCCCCGAGAAGTTGTGGGGAGGG
GTCGGCAATTGAACCGGTGCCTAGAGAAGGTGGCGCGGGGTAAACTGGGAAAGTGATGTCGTGTACTGGC
TCCGCCTTTTTCCCGAGGGTGGGGGAGAACCGTATATAAGTGCAGTAGTCGCCGTGAACGTTCTTTTTCG
CAACGGGTTTGCCGCCAGAACACAGGTAAGTGCCGTGTGTGGTTCCCGCGGGCCTGGCCTCTTTACGGGT
TATGGCCCTTGCGTGCCTTGAATTACTTCCACCTGGCTGCAGTACGTGATTCTTGATCCCGAGCTTCGGG
TTGGAAGTGGGTGGGAGAGTTCGAGGCCTTGCGCTTAAGGAGCCCCTTCGCCTCGTGCTTGAGTTGAGGC
CTGGCCTGGGCGCTGGGGCCGCCGCGTGCGAATCTGGTGGCACCTTCGCGCCTGTCTCGCTGCTTTCGAT
AAGTCTCTAGCCATTTAAAATTTTTGATGACCTGCTGCGACGCTTTTTTTCTGGCAAGATAGTCTTGTAA
ATGCGGGCCAAGATCTGCACACTGGTATTTCGGTTTTTGGGGCCGCGGGCGGCGACGGGGCCCGTGCGTC
CCAGCGCACATGTTCGGCGAGGCGGGGCCTGCGAGCGCGGCCACCGAGAATCGGACGGGGGTAGTCTCAA
GCTGGCCGGCCTGCTCTGGTGCCTGGCCTCGCGCCGCCGTGTATCGCCCCGCCCTGGGCGGCAAGGCTGG
CCCGGTCGGCACCAGTTGCGTGAGCGGAAAGATGGCCGCTTCCCGGCCCTGCTGCAGGGAGCTCAAAATG
GAGGACGCGGCGCTCGGGAGAGCGGGCGGGTGAGTCACCCACACAAAGGAAAAGGGCCTTTCCGTCCTCA
GCCGTCGCTTCATGTGACTCCACGGAGTACCGGGCGCCGTCCAGGCACCTCGATTAGTTCTCGAGCTTTT
GGAGTACGTCGTCTTTAGGTTGGGGGGAGGGGTTTTATGCGATGGAGTTTCCCCACACTGAGTGGGTGGA
GACTGAAGTTAGGCCAGCTTGGCACTTGATGTAATTCTCCTTGGAATTTGCCCTTTTTGAGTTTGGATCT
TGGTTCATTCTCAAGCCTCAGACAGTGGTTCAAAGTTTTTTTCTTCCATTTCAGGTGTCGTGAGAAGGGC
GAATTCGACCCAAGTTTGTACAAAAAAGCAGGCTGGATCCAGGTGCCACCATGGTGAGCGAGCTGATTAA
GGAGAACATGCACATGAAGCTGTACATGGAGGGCACCGTGAACAACCACCACTTCAAGTGCACATCCGAG
GGCGAAGGCAAGCCCTACGAGGGCACCCAGACCATGAGAATCAAGGCGGTCGAGGGCGGCCCTCTCCCCT
TCGCCTTCGACATCCTGGCTACCAGCTTCATGTACGGCAGCAAAACCTTCATCAACCACACCCAGGGCAT
CCCCGACTTCTTTAAGCAGTCCTTCCCCGAGGGCTTCACATGGGAGAGAGTCACCACATACGAAGATGGG
GGCGTGCTGACCGCTACCCAGGACACCAGCCTCCAGGACGGCTGCCTCATCTACAACGTCAAGATCAGAG
GGGTGAACTTCCCATCCAACGGCCCTGTGATGCAGAAGAAAACACTCGGCTGGGAGGCCTCCACCGAGAC
ACTGTACCCCGCTGACGGCGGCCTGGAAGGCAGAGCCGACATGGCCCTGAAGCTCGTGGGCGGGGGCCAC
CTGATCTGCAACCTTAAGACCACATACAGATCCAAGAAACCCGCTAAGAACCTCAAGATGCCCGGCGTCT
ACTATGTGGACAGGAGACTGGAAAGAATCAAGGAGGCCGACAAAGAGACATACGTCGAGCAGCACGAGGT
GGCTGTGGCCAGATACTGCGACCTCCCTAGCAAACTGGGGCACAAACTTAATTGAGAATTCTACCACCCA
GCTTTCTTGTACAAAGTGGTACGTCTCAAGACCAGAGGTCTCTGCTTCGTCCCCTAACTGTACAAACTAC
TACCTCAAACTGTACAAACTACTACCTCAAACTGTACAAACTACTACCTCAAACTGTACAAACTACTACC
TCACAACCAGAAGAGACCTGTGCTTCACTCCTCAGGTGCAGGCTGCCTATCAGAAGGTGGTGGCTGGTGT
GGCCAATGCCCTGGCTCACAAATACCACTGAGATCTTTTTCCCTCTGCCAAAAATTATGGGGACATCATG
AAGCCCCTTGAGCATCTGACTTCTGGCTAATAAAGGAAATTTATTTTCATTGCAATAGTGTGTTGGAATT
TTTTGTGTCTCTCACTCGGAAGGACATATGGGAGGGCAAATCATTTAAAACATCAGAATGAGTATTTGGT
TTAGAGTTTGGCAACATATGCCCATATGCTGGCTGCCATGAACAAAGGTTGGCTATAAAGAGGTCATCAG
TATATGAAACAGCCCCCTGCTGTCCATTCCTTATTCCATAGAAAAGCCTTGACTTGAGGTTAGATTTTTT
TTATATTTTGTTTTGTGTTATTTTTTTCTTTAACATCCCTAAAATTTTCCTTACATGTTTTACTAGCCAG
ATTTTTCCTCCTCTCCTGACTACTCCCAGTCATAGCTGTCCCTCTTCTCTTATGGAGATCCCGAGCGGTG
CGTTTTTATGCTTGTAGTATTGTATAATGTTTTTAAGATCCAAGCTTCTGACCTCTTCTCTTCCTCCCAC
AGGGCCTCGAGACAATTGCATCGATGGTACCAGTGAAAGTCTGCAATGAATTCGAGTTGGCGCGCCTGTC
ATTCTAAATCTCTCTTTCAGCCTAAAGCTTTTTCCCCGTATCCCCCCAGGTGTCTGCAGGCTCAAAGAGC
AGCGAGAAGCGTTCAGAGGAAAGCGATCCCGTGCCACCTTCCCCGTGCCCGGGCTGTCCCCGCACGCTGC
CGGCTCGGGGATGCGGGGGGAGCGCCGGACCGGAGCGGAGCCCCGGGCGGCTCGCTGCTGCCCCCTAGCG
GGGGAGGGACGTAATTACATCCCTGGGGGCTTTGGGAGGGGGCTGTCCCCGTGAGCTCCCAGGCGCGCCT
GTCATTCTAAATCTCTCTTTCAGCCTAAAGCTTTTTCCCCGTATCCCCCCAGGTGTCTGCAGGCTCAAAG
AGCAGCGAGAAGCGTTCAGAGGAAAGCGATCCCGTGCCACCTTCCCCGTGCCCGGGCTGTCCCCGCACGC
TGCCGGCTCGGGGATGCGGGGGGAGCGCCGGACCGGAGCGGAGCCCCGGGCGGCTCGCTGCTGCCCCCTA
GCGGGGGAGGGACGTAATTACATCCCTGGGGGCTTTGGGGGGGGGCTGTCCCCGTGAGCTCCCAGGCGCG
CCAACTCGGTACCGTATCGATGTCGACGTTAACGCTAGTGATATCAACTTTGTATAGAAAAGTTGGCTCC
GAATTCGCCCTTGACAGCAGAGATCCAGTTTGGTTAATTAATTGGCTCCGGTGCCCGTCAGTGGGCAGAG
CGCACATCGCCCACAGTCCCCGAGAAGTTGTGGGGAGGGGTCGGCAATTGAACCGGTGCCTAGAGAAGGT
GGCGCGGGGTAAACTGGGAAAGTGATGTCGTGTACTGGCTCCGCCTTTTTCCCGAGGGTGGGGGAGAACC
GTATATAAGTGCAGTAGTCGCCGTGAACGTTCTTTTTCGCAACGGGTTTGCCGCCAGAACACAGGTAAGT
GCCGTGTGTGGTTCCCGCGGGCCTGGCCTCTTTACGGGTTATGGCCCTTGCGTGCCTTGAATTACTTCCA
CCTGGCTGCAGTACGTGATTCTTGATCCCGAGCTTCGGGTTGGAAGTGGGTGGGAGAGTTCGAGGCCTTG
CGCTTAAGGAGCCCCTTCGCCTCGTGCTTGAGTTGAGGCCTGGCCTGGGCGCTGGGGCCGCCGCGTGCGA
ATCTGGTGGCACCTTCGCGCCTGTCTCGCTGCTTTCGATAAGTCTCTAGCCATTTAAAATTTTTGATGAC
CTGCTGCGACGCTTTTTTTCTGGCAAGATAGTCTTGTAAATGCGGGCCAAGATCTGCACACTGGTATTTC
GGTTTTTGGGGCCGCGGGCGGCGACGGGGCCCGTGCGTCCCAGCGCACATGTTCGGCGAGGCGGGGCCTG
CGAGCGCGGCCACCGAGAATCGGACGGGGGTAGTCTCAAGCTGGCCGGCCTGCTCTGGTGCCTGGCCTCG
CGCCGCCGTGTATCGCCCCGCCCTGGGCGGCAAGGCTGGCCCGGTCGGCACCAGTTGCGTGAGCGGAAAG
ATGGCCGCTTCCCGGCCCTGCTGCAGGGAGCTCAAAATGGAGGACGCGGCGCTCGGGAGAGCGGGCGGGT
GAGTCACCCACACAAAGGAAAAGGGCCTTTCCGTCCTCAGCCGTCGCTTCATGTGACTCCACGGAGTACC
GGGCGCCGTCCAGGCACCTCGATTAGTTCTCGAGCTTTTGGAGTACGTCGTCTTTAGGTTGGGGGGAGGG
GTTTTATGCGATGGAGTTTCCCCACACTGAGTGGGTGGAGACTGAAGTTAGGCCAGCTTGGCACTTGATG
TAATTCTCCTTGGAATTTGCCCTTTTTGAGTTTGGATCTTGGTTCATTCTCAAGCCTCAGACAGTGGTTC
AAAGTTTTTTTCTTCCATTTCAGGTGTCGTGAGAAGGGCGAATTCGACCCAAGTTTGTACAAAAAAGCAG
GCTCGCCACCATGGTGAGCAAGGGCGAGGAGCTGTTCACCGGGGTGGTGCCCATCCTGGTCGAGCTGGAC
GGCGACGTAAACGGCCACAAGTTCAGCGTGAGGGGCGAGGGCGAGGGCGATGCCACCAACGGCAAGCTGA
CCCTGAAGTTCATCTGCACCACCGGCAAGCTGCCCGTGCCCTGGCCCACCCTCGTGACCACCCTGAGCCA
CGGCGTGCAGTGCTTCGCCCGCTACCCCGACCACATGAAGCAGCACGACTTCTTCAAGTCCGCCATGCCC
GAAGGCTACGTCCAGGAGCGCACCATCTTCTTCAAGGACGACGGCACCTACAAGACCCGCGCCGAGGTGA
AGTTCGAGGGCGACACCCTAGTGAACCGCATCGAGCTGAAGGGCGTCGACTTCAAGGAGGACGGCAACAT
CCTGGGGCACAAGCTGGAGTACAACTTCAACAGCCACAACATCTATATCATGGCCGTCAAGCAGAAGAAC
GGCATCAAGGTGAACTTCAAGATCCGCCACAACGTGGAGGACGGCAGCGTGCAGCTCGCCGACCACTACC
AGCAGAACACCCCCATCGGCGACGGCCCCGTGCTGCTGCCCGACAGCCACTACCTGAGCACCCAGTCCGT
GCTGAGCAAAGACCCCAACGAGAAGCGCGATCACATGGTCCTGCTGGAGTTCCGCACCGCCGCCGGGATC
ACTCTCGGCATGGACGAGCTGTACAAGTAATACCACCCAGCTTTCTTGTACAAAGTGGTACGCGTGAATT
CACTCCTCAGGTGCAGGCTGCCTATCAGAAGGTGGTGGCTGGTGTGGCCAATGCCCTGGCTCACAAATAC
CACTGAGATCTTTTTCCCTCTGCCAAAAATTATGGGGACATCATGAAGCCCCTTGAGCATCTGACTTCTG
GCTAATAAAGGAAATTTATTTTCATTGCAATAGTGTGTTGGAATTTTTTGTGTCTCTCACTCGGAAGGAC
ATATGGGAGGGCAAATCATTTAAAACATCAGAATGAGTATTTGGTTTAGAGTTTGGCAACATATGCCCAT
ATGCTGGCTGCCATGAACAAAGGTTGGCTATAAAGAGGTCATCAGTATATGAAACAGCCCCCTGCTGTCC
ATTCCTTATTCCATAGAAAAGCCTTGACTTGAGGTTAGATTTTTTTTATATTTTGTTTTGTGTTATTTTT
TTCTTTAACATCCCTAAAATTTTCCTTACATGTTTTACTAGCCAGATTTTTCCTCCTCTCCTGACTACTC
CCAGTCATAGCTGTCCCTCTTCTCTTATGGAGATCCCTCGACCTGCAGCCCAAGCTTGGCGTAATCATGG
TCATAGCTGTTTCCTGTGTGAAATTGTTATCCGCTCACAATTCCACACAACATACGAGCCGGAAGCATAA
AGTGTAAAGCCTGGGGTGCCTAATGAGTGAGCTAACTCACATTAATTGCGTTGCGCTCACTGCCCGCTTT
CCAGTCGGGAAACCTGTCGTGCCAGCGGATCGACAGTACTAAGCTTGGTCTAATACCCAATCTCTCGTCT
TATCCAGATGTTTTATACGCCTCTGGCCCGTGTCTCAAAATCTCTGATGTTACATTGCACAAGATAAAAT
AATATCATCATGAACAATAAAACTGTCTGCTTACATAAACAGTAATACAAGGGGTGTTATGAGCCATATT
CAACGGGAAACGTCGAGGCCGCGATTAAATTCCAACATGGATGCTGATTTATATGGGTATAAATGGGCTC
GCGATAATGTCGGGCAATCAGGTGCGACAATCTATCGCTTGTATGGGAAGCCCGATGCGCCAGAGTTGTT
TCTGAAACATGGCAAAGGTAGCGTTGCCAATGATGTTACAGATGAGATGGTCAGACTAAACTGGCTGACG
GAATTTATGCCTCTTCCGACCATCAAGCATTTTATCCGTACTCCTGATGATGCATGGTTACTCACCACTG
CGATCCCCGGAAAAACAGCATTCCAGGTATTAGAAGAATATCCTGATTCAGGTGAAAATATTGTTGATGC
GCTGGCAGTGTTCCTGCGCCGGTTGCATTCGATTCCTGTTTGTAATTGTCCTTTTAACAGCGATCGCGTA
TTTCGTCTCGCTCAGGCGCAATCACGAATGAATAACGGTTTGGTTGATGCGAGTGATTTTGATGACGAGC
GTAATGGCTGGCCTGTTGAACAAGTCTGGAAAGAAATGCATAAACTTTTGCCATTCTCACCGGATTCAGT
CGTCACTCATGGTGATTTCTCACTTGATAACCTTATTTTTGACGAGGGGAAATTAATAGGTTGTATTGAT
GTTGGACGAGTCGGAATCGCAGACCGATACCAGGATCTTGCCATCCTATGGAACTGCCTCGGTGAGTTTT
CTCCTTCATTACAGAAACGGCTTTTTCAAAAATATGGTATTGATAATCCTGATATGAATAAATTGCAGTT
TCATTTGATGCTCGATGAGTTTTTCTAATCAGAATTGGTTAATTGGTTGTAACACTGGCAGAGCATTACG
CTGACTTGACGGGACGGCGCAAGCTCATGACCAAAATCCCTTAACGTGAGTTACGCGTCGTTCCACTGAG
CGTCAGAGGTATCACTAGTATTACAGAGGTAAGTTATAACAGTCGCCTAACCC
