Features (pLannotate 1.2.2; 28 found; start..end, strand, type, name):
     20..231     +  promoter       EF-1α core promoter: core promoter for human elongation factor EF-1α
    232..1170    +  intron         EF-1α intron A: intron upstream of the start codon of human EF-1α
   1197..1217    +  protein_bind   attB1: mutant version of attB; core recombination site for the Gateway® BP reaction BP Clonase™
   1237..1932    +  CDS            mKate2: mKate2 is a basic (constitutively fluorescent) red fluorescent protein published in 2009, derived from Entacmaea quadricolor. It is reported to be a rapidly-maturing monomer with moderate acid sensitivity.
   1952..1976    -  protein_bind   attB2: mutant version of attB; recombination site for the Gateway® BP reaction BP Clonase™
   2120..2194    +  CDS            HBB (fragment): HBB_PONPY - Experimental evidence at transcript level: Swiss-Prot protein existence level 2. Involved in oxygen transport from the lung to the various peripheral tissues. From Pongo pygmaeus (Bornean orangutan).
   2265..2320    +  polyA_signal   β-globin poly(A) signal: rabbit β-globin polyadenylation signal (Gil and Proudfoot, 1987)
   2704..2729    +  misc_feature   SA: splice acceptor site
   3401..3421    +  protein_bind   attB4: mutant version of attB; core recombination site for the Gateway® BP reaction BP Clonase™
   3489..3700    +  promoter       EF-1α core promoter: core promoter for human elongation factor EF-1α
   3701..4639    +  intron         EF-1α intron A: intron upstream of the start codon of human EF-1α
   4666..4686    +  protein_bind   attB1: mutant version of attB; core recombination site for the Gateway® BP reaction BP Clonase™
   4700..5416    +  CDS            EBFP2: EBFP2 is a basic (constitutively fluorescent) blue fluorescent protein published in 2007, derived from Aequorea victoria. It is reported to be a rapidly-maturing monomer with moderate acid sensitivity.
   5421..5445    -  protein_bind   attB2: mutant version of attB; recombination site for the Gateway® BP reaction BP Clonase™
   5449..5529    +  CDS            HBB (fragment): HBB_PONPY - Experimental evidence at transcript level: Swiss-Prot protein existence level 2. Involved in oxygen transport from the lung to the various peripheral tissues. From Pongo pygmaeus (Bornean orangutan).
   5600..5655    +  polyA_signal   β-globin poly(A) signal: rabbit β-globin polyadenylation signal (Gil and Proudfoot, 1987)
   6038..6060    -  protein_bind   lac operator (fragment): The lac repressor binds to the lac operator to inhibit transcription in E. coli. This inhibition can be relieved by adding lactose or isopropyl-β-D-thiogalactopyranoside (IPTG). lac repressor encoded by lacI
   6064..6094    -  promoter       lac promoter: promoter for the E. coli lac operon
   6109..6130    -  protein_bind   CAP binding site: CAP binding activates transcription in the presence of cAMP. E. coli catabolite activator protein
   6143..6182    -  CDS            lacI (fragment): lac repressor; lacI; The lac repressor binds to the lac operator to inhibit transcription in E. coli. This inhibition can be relieved by adding lactose or isopropyl-β-D-thiogalactopyranoside (IPTG).
   6355..7164    +  CDS            KanR: aminoglycoside phosphotransferase; aph(3')-Ia; confers resistance to kanamycin in bacteria or G418 (Geneticin®) in eukaryotes
   7416..8004    -  rep_origin     ori: high-copy-number ColE1/pMB1/pBR322/pUC origin of replication
   8175..9035    -  CDS            AmpR: β-lactamase; bla; confers resistance to ampicillin, carbenicillin, and related antibiotics
   9036..9107    -  promoter       AmpR promoter: bla
   9192..9791    +  CDS            PuroR: puromycin N-acetyltransferase; pac from Streptomyces alboniger; confers resistance to puromycin
   9806..9886    +  CDS            HBB (fragment): HBB_PONPY - Experimental evidence at transcript level: Swiss-Prot protein existence level 2. Involved in oxygen transport from the lung to the various peripheral tissues. From Pongo pygmaeus (Bornean orangutan).
   9957..10012   +  polyA_signal   β-globin poly(A) signal: rabbit β-globin polyadenylation signal (Gil and Proudfoot, 1987)
  10986..11006   +  protein_bind   attB4: mutant version of attB; core recombination site for the Gateway® BP reaction BP Clonase™
>Addgene plasmid #103158 | LSB-hsa-let-7g-5p | addgene full sequence | sequence record 213250 | Addgene NGS Result
GGCTCCGGTGCCCGTCAGTGGGCAGAGCGCACATCGCCCACAGTCCCCGAGAAGTTGTGGGGAGGGGTCG
GCAATTGAACCGGTGCCTAGAGAAGGTGGCGCGGGGTAAACTGGGAAAGTGATGTCGTGTACTGGCTCCG
CCTTTTTCCCGAGGGTGGGGGAGAACCGTATATAAGTGCAGTAGTCGCCGTGAACGTTCTTTTTCGCAAC
GGGTTTGCCGCCAGAACACAGGTAAGTGCCGTGTGTGGTTCCCGCGGGCCTGGCCTCTTTACGGGTTATG
GCCCTTGCGTGCCTTGAATTACTTCCACCTGGCTGCAGTACGTGATTCTTGATCCCGAGCTTCGGGTTGG
AAGTGGGTGGGAGAGTTCGAGGCCTTGCGCTTAAGGAGCCCCTTCGCCTCGTGCTTGAGTTGAGGCCTGG
CCTGGGCGCTGGGGCCGCCGCGTGCGAATCTGGTGGCACCTTCGCGCCTGTCTCGCTGCTTTCGATAAGT
CTCTAGCCATTTAAAATTTTTGATGACCTGCTGCGACGCTTTTTTTCTGGCAAGATAGTCTTGTAAATGC
GGGCCAAGATCTGCACACTGGTATTTCGGTTTTTGGGGCCGCGGGCGGCGACGGGGCCCGTGCGTCCCAG
CGCACATGTTCGGCGAGGCGGGGCCTGCGAGCGCGGCCACCGAGAATCGGACGGGGGTAGTCTCAAGCTG
GCCGGCCTGCTCTGGTGCCTGGCCTCGCGCCGCCGTGTATCGCCCCGCCCTGGGCGGCAAGGCTGGCCCG
GTCGGCACCAGTTGCGTGAGCGGAAAGATGGCCGCTTCCCGGCCCTGCTGCAGGGAGCTCAAAATGGAGG
ACGCGGCGCTCGGGAGAGCGGGCGGGTGAGTCACCCACACAAAGGAAAAGGGCCTTTCCGTCCTCAGCCG
TCGCTTCATGTGACTCCACGGAGTACCGGGCGCCGTCCAGGCACCTCGATTAGTTCTCGAGCTTTTGGAG
TACGTCGTCTTTAGGTTGGGGGGAGGGGTTTTATGCGATGGAGTTTCCCCACACTGAGTGGGTGGAGACT
GAAGTTAGGCCAGCTTGGCACTTGATGTAATTCTCCTTGGAATTTGCCCTTTTTGAGTTTGGATCTTGGT
TCATTCTCAAGCCTCAGACAGTGGTTCAAAGTTTTTTTCTTCCATTTCAGGTGTCGTGAGAAGGGCGAAT
TCGACCCAAGTTTGTACAAAAAAGCAGGCTGGATCCAGGTGCCACCATGGTGAGCGAGCTGATTAAGGAG
AACATGCACATGAAGCTGTACATGGAGGGCACCGTGAACAACCACCACTTCAAGTGCACATCCGAGGGCG
AAGGCAAGCCCTACGAGGGCACCCAGACCATGAGAATCAAGGCGGTCGAGGGCGGCCCTCTCCCCTTCGC
CTTCGACATCCTGGCTACCAGCTTCATGTACGGCAGCAAAACCTTCATCAACCACACCCAGGGCATCCCC
GACTTCTTTAAGCAGTCCTTCCCCGAGGGCTTCACATGGGAGAGAGTCACCACATACGAAGATGGGGGCG
TGCTGACCGCTACCCAGGACACCAGCCTCCAGGACGGCTGCCTCATCTACAACGTCAAGATCAGAGGGGT
GAACTTCCCATCCAACGGCCCTGTGATGCAGAAGAAAACACTCGGCTGGGAGGCCTCCACCGAGACACTG
TACCCCGCTGACGGCGGCCTGGAAGGCAGAGCCGACATGGCCCTGAAGCTCGTGGGCGGGGGCCACCTGA
TCTGCAACCTTAAGACCACATACAGATCCAAGAAACCCGCTAAGAACCTCAAGATGCCCGGCGTCTACTA
TGTGGACAGGAGACTGGAAAGAATCAAGGAGGCCGACAAAGAGACATACGTCGAGCAGCACGAGGTGGCT
GTGGCCAGATACTGCGACCTCCCTAGCAAACTGGGGCACAAACTTAATTGAGAATTCTACCACCCAGCTT
TCTTGTACAAAGTGGTACGTCTCAAGACCAGAGGTCTCTGCTTCGTCCCCTAACTGTACAAACTACTACC
TCAAACTGTACAAACTACTACCTCAAACTGTACAAACTACTACCTCAAACTGTACAAACTACTACCTCAC
AACCAGAAGAGACCTGTGCTTCACTCCTCAGGTGCAGGCTGCCTATCAGAAGGTGGTGGCTGGTGTGGCC
AATGCCCTGGCTCACAAATACCACTGAGATCTTTTTCCCTCTGCCAAAAATTATGGGGACATCATGAAGC
CCCTTGAGCATCTGACTTCTGGCTAATAAAGGAAATTTATTTTCATTGCAATAGTGTGTTGGAATTTTTT
GTGTCTCTCACTCGGAAGGACATATGGGAGGGCAAATCATTTAAAACATCAGAATGAGTATTTGGTTTAG
AGTTTGGCAACATATGCCCATATGCTGGCTGCCATGAACAAAGGTTGGCTATAAAGAGGTCATCAGTATA
TGAAACAGCCCCCTGCTGTCCATTCCTTATTCCATAGAAAAGCCTTGACTTGAGGTTAGATTTTTTTTAT
ATTTTGTTTTGTGTTATTTTTTTCTTTAACATCCCTAAAATTTTCCTTACATGTTTTACTAGCCAGATTT
TTCCTCCTCTCCTGACTACTCCCAGTCATAGCTGTCCCTCTTCTCTTATGGAGATCCCGAGCGGTGCGTT
TTTATGCTTGTAGTATTGTATAATGTTTTTAAGATCCAAGCTTCTGACCTCTTCTCTTCCTCCCACAGGG
CCTCGAGACAATTGCATCGATGGTACCAGTGAAAGTCTGCAATGAATTCGAGTTGGCGCGCCTGTCATTC
TAAATCTCTCTTTCAGCCTAAAGCTTTTTCCCCGTATCCCCCCAGGTGTCTGCAGGCTCAAAGAGCAGCG
AGAAGCGTTCAGAGGAAAGCGATCCCGTGCCACCTTCCCCGTGCCCGGGCTGTCCCCGCACGCTGCCGGC
TCGGGGATGCGGGGGGAGCGCCGGACCGGAGCGGAGCCCCGGGCGGCTCGCTGCTGCCCCCTAGCGGGGG
AGGGACGTAATTACATCCCTGGGGGCTTTGGGAGGGGGCTGTCCCCGTGAGCTCCCAGGCGCGCCTGTCA
TTCTAAATCTCTCTTTCAGCCTAAAGCTTTTTCCCCGTATCCCCCCAGGTGTCTGCAGGCTCAAAGAGCA
GCGAGAAGCGTTCAGAGGAAAGCGATCCCGTGCCACCTTCCCCGTGCCCGGGCTGTCCCCGCACGCTGCC
GGCTCGGGGATGCGGGGGGAGCGCCGGACCGGAGCGGAGCCCCGGGCGGCTCGCTGCTGCCCCCTAGCGG
GGGAGGGACGTAATTACATCCCTGGGGGCTTTGGGGGGGGGCTGTCCCCGTGAGCTCCCAGGCGCGCCAA
CTCGGTACCGTATCGATGTCGACGTTAACGCTAGTGATATCAACTTTGTATAGAAAAGTTGGCTCCGAAT
TCGCCCTTGACAGCAGAGATCCAGTTTGGTTAATTAATTGGCTCCGGTGCCCGTCAGTGGGCAGAGCGCA
CATCGCCCACAGTCCCCGAGAAGTTGTGGGGAGGGGTCGGCAATTGAACCGGTGCCTAGAGAAGGTGGCG
CGGGGTAAACTGGGAAAGTGATGTCGTGTACTGGCTCCGCCTTTTTCCCGAGGGTGGGGGAGAACCGTAT
ATAAGTGCAGTAGTCGCCGTGAACGTTCTTTTTCGCAACGGGTTTGCCGCCAGAACACAGGTAAGTGCCG
TGTGTGGTTCCCGCGGGCCTGGCCTCTTTACGGGTTATGGCCCTTGCGTGCCTTGAATTACTTCCACCTG
GCTGCAGTACGTGATTCTTGATCCCGAGCTTCGGGTTGGAAGTGGGTGGGAGAGTTCGAGGCCTTGCGCT
TAAGGAGCCCCTTCGCCTCGTGCTTGAGTTGAGGCCTGGCCTGGGCGCTGGGGCCGCCGCGTGCGAATCT
GGTGGCACCTTCGCGCCTGTCTCGCTGCTTTCGATAAGTCTCTAGCCATTTAAAATTTTTGATGACCTGC
TGCGACGCTTTTTTTCTGGCAAGATAGTCTTGTAAATGCGGGCCAAGATCTGCACACTGGTATTTCGGTT
TTTGGGGCCGCGGGCGGCGACGGGGCCCGTGCGTCCCAGCGCACATGTTCGGCGAGGCGGGGCCTGCGAG
CGCGGCCACCGAGAATCGGACGGGGGTAGTCTCAAGCTGGCCGGCCTGCTCTGGTGCCTGGCCTCGCGCC
GCCGTGTATCGCCCCGCCCTGGGCGGCAAGGCTGGCCCGGTCGGCACCAGTTGCGTGAGCGGAAAGATGG
CCGCTTCCCGGCCCTGCTGCAGGGAGCTCAAAATGGAGGACGCGGCGCTCGGGAGAGCGGGCGGGTGAGT
CACCCACACAAAGGAAAAGGGCCTTTCCGTCCTCAGCCGTCGCTTCATGTGACTCCACGGAGTACCGGGC
GCCGTCCAGGCACCTCGATTAGTTCTCGAGCTTTTGGAGTACGTCGTCTTTAGGTTGGGGGGAGGGGTTT
TATGCGATGGAGTTTCCCCACACTGAGTGGGTGGAGACTGAAGTTAGGCCAGCTTGGCACTTGATGTAAT
TCTCCTTGGAATTTGCCCTTTTTGAGTTTGGATCTTGGTTCATTCTCAAGCCTCAGACAGTGGTTCAAAG
TTTTTTTCTTCCATTTCAGGTGTCGTGAGAAGGGCGAATTCGACCCAAGTTTGTACAAAAAAGCAGGCTG
ACCGCCACCATGGTGAGCAAGGGCGAGGAGCTGTTCACCGGGGTGGTGCCCATCCTGGTCGAGCTGGACG
GCGACGTAAACGGCCACAAGTTCAGCGTGAGGGGCGAGGGCGAGGGCGATGCCACCAACGGCAAGCTGAC
CCTGAAGTTCATCTGCACCACCGGCAAGCTGCCCGTGCCCTGGCCCACCCTCGTGACCACCCTGAGCCAC
GGCGTGCAGTGCTTCGCCCGCTACCCCGACCACATGAAGCAGCACGACTTCTTCAAGTCCGCCATGCCCG
AAGGCTACGTCCAGGAGCGCACCATCTTCTTCAAGGACGACGGCACCTACAAGACCCGCGCCGAGGTGAA
GTTCGAGGGCGACACCCTAGTGAACCGCATCGAGCTGAAGGGCGTCGACTTCAAGGAGGACGGCAACATC
CTGGGGCACAAGCTGGAGTACAACTTCAACAGCCACAACATCTATATCATGGCCGTCAAGCAGAAGAACG
GCATCAAGGTGAACTTCAAGATCCGCCACAACGTGGAGGACGGCAGCGTGCAGCTCGCCGACCACTACCA
GCAGAACACCCCCATCGGCGACGGCCCCGTGCTGCTGCCCGACAGCCACTACCTGAGCACCCAGTCCGTG
CTGAGCAAAGACCCCAACGAGAAGCGCGATCACATGGTCCTGCTGGAGTTCCGCACCGCCGCCGGGATCA
CTCTCGGCATGGACGAGCTGTACAAGTAATACCCAGCTTTCTTGTACAAAGTGGTACGCGTGAATTCACT
CCTCAGGTGCAGGCTGCCTATCAGAAGGTGGTGGCTGGTGTGGCCAATGCCCTGGCTCACAAATACCACT
GAGATCTTTTTCCCTCTGCCAAAAATTATGGGGACATCATGAAGCCCCTTGAGCATCTGACTTCTGGCTA
ATAAAGGAAATTTATTTTCATTGCAATAGTGTGTTGGAATTTTTTGTGTCTCTCACTCGGAAGGACATAT
GGGAGGGCAAATCATTTAAAACATCAGAATGAGTATTTGGTTTAGAGTTTGGCAACATATGCCCATATGC
TGGCTGCCATGAACAAAGGTTGGCTATAAAGAGGTCATCAGTATATGAAACAGCCCCCTGCTGTCCATTC
CTTATTCCATAGAAAAGCCTTGACTTGAGGTTAGATTTTTTTTATATTTTGTTTTGTGTTATTTTTTTCT
TTAACATCCCTAAAATTTTCCTTACATGTTTTACTAGCCAGATTTTTCCTCCTCTCCTGACTACTCCCAG
TCATAGCTGTCCCTCTTCTCTTATGGAGATCCCTCGACCTGCAGCCCAAGCTTGGCGTAATCATGGTCAT
AGCTGTTTCCTGTGTGAAATTGTTATCCGCTCACAATTCCACACAACATACGAGCCGGAAGCATAAAGTG
TAAAGCCTGGGGTGCCTAATGAGTGAGCTAACTCACATTAATTGCGTTGCGCTCACTGCCCGCTTTCCAG
TCGGGAAACCTGTCGTGCCAGCGGATCGACAGTACTAAGCTTGGTCTAATACCCAATCTCTCGTCTTATC
CAGATGTTTTATACGCCTCTGGCCCGTGTCTCAAAATCTCTGATGTTACATTGCACAAGATAAAAATATA
TCATCATGAACAATAAAACTGTCTGCTTACATAAACAGTAATACAAGGGGTGTTATGAGCCATATTCAAC
GGGAAACGTCGAGGCCGCGATTAAATTCCAACATGGATGCTGATTTATATGGGTATAAATGGGCTCGCGA
TAATGTCGGGCAATCAGGTGCGACAATCTATCGCTTGTATGGGAAGCCCGATGCGCCAGAGTTGTTTCTG
AAACATGGCAAAGGTAGCGTTGCCAATGATGTTACAGATGAGATGGTCAGACTAAACTGGCTGACGGAAT
TTATGCCTCTTCCGACCATCAAGCATTTTATCCGTACTCCTGATGATGCATGGTTACTCACCACTGCGAT
CCCCGGAAAAACAGCATTCCAGGTATTAGAAGAATATCCTGATTCAGGTGAAAATATTGTTGATGCGCTG
GCAGTGTTCCTGCGCCGGTTGCATTCGATTCCTGTTTGTAATTGTCCTTTTAACAGCGATCGCGTATTTC
GTCTCGCTCAGGCGCAATCACGAATGAATAACGGTTTGGTTGATGCGAGTGATTTTGATGACGAGCGTAA
TGGCTGGCCTGTTGAACAAGTCTGGAAAGAAATGCATAAACTTTTGCCATTCTCACCGGATTCAGTCGTC
ACTCATGGTGATTTCTCACTTGATAACCTTATTTTTGACGAGGGGAAATTAATAGGTTGTATTGATGTTG
GACGAGTCGGAATCGCAGACCGATACCAGGATCTTGCCATCCTATGGAACTGCCTCGGTGAGTTTTCTCC
TTCATTACAGAAACGGCTTTTTCAAAAATATGGTATTGATAATCCTGATATGAATAAATTGCAGTTTCAT
TTGATGCTCGATGAGTTTTTCTAATCAGAATTGGTTAATTGGTTGTAACACTGGCAGAGCATTACGCTGA
CTTGACGGGACGGCGCAAGCTCATGACCAAAATCCCTTAACGTGAGTTACGCGTCGTTCCACTGAGCGTC
AGAGGTATCACTAGTATTACAGAGGTAAGTTATAACAGTCGCCTAACCCAATTGAGGGGATAACGCAGGA
AAGAACATGTGAGCAAAAGGCCAGCAAAAGGCCAGGAACCGTAAAAAGGCCGCGTTGCTGGCGTTTTTCC
ATAGGCTCCGCCCCCCTGACGAGCATCACAAAAATCGACGCTCAAGTCAGAGGTGGCGAAACCCGACAGG
ACTATAAAGATACCAGGCGTTTCCCCCTGGAAGCTCCCTCGTGCGCTCTCCTGTTCCGACCCTGCCGCTT
ACCGGATACCTGTCCGCCTTTCTCCCTTCGGGAAGCGTGGCGCTTTCTCATAGCTCACGCTGTAGGTATC
TCAGTTCGGTGTAGGTCGTTCGCTCCAAGCTGGGCTGTGTGCACGAACCCCCCGTTCAGCCCGACCGCTG
CGCCTTATCCGGTAACTATCGTCTTGAGTCCAACCCGGTAAGACACGACTTATCGCCACTGGCAGCAGCC
ACTGGTAACAGGATTAGCAGAGCGAGGTATGTAGGCGGTGCTACAGAGTTCTTGAAGTGGTGGCCTAACT
ACGGCTACACTAGAAGAACAGTATTTGGTATCTGCGCTCTGCTGAAGCCAGTTACCTTCGGAAAAAGAGT
TGGTAGCTCTTGATCCGGCAAACAAACCACCGCTGGTAGCGGTGGTTTTTTTGTTTGCAAGCAGCAGATT
ACGCGCAGAAAAAAAGGATCTCAAGAAGATCCTTTGATCTTTTCTACGGGGTCTGACGCTCAGTGGAACG
AAAACTCACGTTAAGGGATTTTGGTCATGAGATTATCAAAAAGGATCTTCACCTAGATCCTTTTAAATTA
AAAATGAAGTTTTAAATCAATCTAAAGTATATATGAGTAAACTTGGTCTGACAGTTACCAATGCTTAATC
AGTGAGGCACCTATCTCAGCGATCTGTCTATTTCGTTCATCCATAGTTGCCTGACTCCCCGTCGTGTAGA
TAACTACGATACGGGAGGGCTTACCATCTGGCCCCAGTGCTGCAATGATACCGCGAGAACCACGCTCACC
GGCTCCAGATTTATCAGCAATAAACCAGCCAGCCGGAAGGGCCGAGCGCAGAAGTGGTCCTGCAACTTTA
TCCGCCTCCATCCAGTCTATTAATTGTTGCCGGGAAGCTAGAGTAAGTAGTTCGCCAGTTAATAGTTTGC
GCAACGTTGTTGCCATTGCTACAGGCATCGTGGTGTCACGCTCGTCGTTTGGTATGGCTTCATTCAGCTC
CGGTTCCCAACGATCAAGGCGAGTTACATGATCCCCCATGTTGTGCAAAAAAGCGGTTAGCTCCTTCGGT
CCTCCGATCGTTGTCAGAAGTAAGTTGGCCGCAGTGTTATCACTCATGGTTATGGCAGCACTGCATAATT
CTCTTACTGTCATGCCATCCGTAAGATGCTTTTCTGTGACTGGTGAGTACTCAACCAAGTCATTCTGAGA
ATAGTGTATGCGGCGACCGAGTTGCTCTTGCCCGGCGTCAATACGGGATAATACCGCGCCACATAGCAGA
ACTTTAAAAGTGCTCATCATTGGAAAACGTTCTTCGGGGCGAAAACTCTCAAGGATCTTACCGCTGTTGA
GATCCAGTTCGATGTAACCCACTCGTGCACCCAACTGATCTTCAGCATCTTTTACTTTCACCAGCGTTTC
TGGGTGAGCAAAAACAGGAAGGCAAAATGCCGCAAAAAAGGGAATAAGGGCGACACGGAAATGTTGAATA
CTCATACTCTTCCTTTTTCAATATTATTGAAGCATTTATCAAGGTTATTGTCTCATGAGCGGATACATAT
TTGAATGTACCGAATTTCTCGAGGGCTTGTCGACGACGGCGGTCTCCGTCGTCAGGATCATGAATTCGAC
CGCCTGTCTCAAGGTGCCACCATGACCGAGTACAAGCCCACGGTGCGCCTCGCCACCCGCGACGACGTCC
CCCGGGCCGTACGCACCCTCGCCGCCGCGTTCGCCGACTACCCCGCCACGCGCCACACCGTCGACCCGGA
CCGCCACATCGAGCGGGTCACCGAGCTGCAAGAACTCTTCCTCACGCGCGTCGGGCTCGACATCGGCAAG
GTGTGGGTCGCGGACGACGGCGCCGCGGTGGCGGTCTGGACCACGCCGGAGAGCGTCGAAGCGGGGGCGG
TGTTCGCCGAGATCGGCCCGCGCATGGCCGAGTTGAGCGGTTCCCGGCTGGCCGCGCAGCAACAGATGGA
AGGCCTCCTGGCGCCGCACCGGCCCAAGGAGCCCGCGTGGTTCCTGGCCACCGTCGGCGTCTCGCCCGAC
CACCAGGGCAAGGGTCTGGGCAGCGCCGTCGTGCTCCCCGGAGTGGAGGCGGCCGAGCGCGCCGGGGTGC
CCGCCTTCCTGGAGACATCCGCGCCCCGCAACCTCCCCTTCTACGAGCGGCTCGGCTTCACCGTCACCGC
CGACGTCGAGGTGCCCGAAGGACCGCGCACCTGGTGCATGACCCGCAAGCCCGGTGCCTGAGCTTTGAGA
CTACGCGTGAATTCACTCCTCAGGTGCAGGCTGCCTATCAGAAGGTGGTGGCTGGTGTGGCCAATGCCCT
GGCTCACAAATACCACTGAGATCTTTTTCCCTCTGCCAAAAATTATGGGGACATCATGAAGCCCCTTGAG
CATCTGACTTCTGGCTAATAAAGGAAATTTATTTTCATTGCAATAGTGTGTTGGAATTTTTTGTGTCTCT
CACTCGGAAGGACATATGGGAGGGCAAATCATTTAAAACATCAGAATGAGTATTTGGTTTAGAGTTTGGC
AACATATGCCCATATGCTGGCTGCCATGAACAAAGGTTGGCTATAAAGAGGTCATCAGTATATGAAACAG
CCCCCTGCTGTCCATTCCTTATTCCATAGAAAAGCCTTGACTTGAGGTTAGATTTTTTTTATATTTTGTT
TTGTGTTATTTTTTTCTTTAACATCCCTAAAATTTTCCTTACATGTTTTACTAGCCAGATTTTTCCTCCT
CTCCTGACTACTCCCAGTCATAGCTGTCCCTCTTCTCTTATGGAGATCCCTCGACCTGCAGCCCAAGCTT
GAATTCTCTAGAATTACCCTGTTATCCCTAGGTTTACCGAGCTCTTATTGGTTTTCAAACTTCATTGACT
GTGCCGGCCGGGGCTCCGCTCCGGTCCGGCGCTCCCCCCGCATCAGCCCCCAGGGATGTAATTACGTCCC
TCCCCCGCTAGGGGGCAGCAGCGAGCCGCCCGGGGCTCCGCTCCGGTCCGGCGCTCCCCCCGCATCCCCG
AGCCGGCAGCGTGCGGGGACAGCCCGGGCACGGGGAAGGTGGCACGGGATCGCTTTCCTCTGAACGCTTC
TCGCTGCTCTTTGAGCCTGCAGACACCTGGGGGGATACGGGGAAAAAGCTAGGCTGAAAGACCGGTTCTT
AGAATGACACGCGCCTGGGAGCTCACGGGGACAGCCCCCCCCCAAAGCCCCCAGGGATGTAATTACGTCC
CTCCCCCGCTAGGGGGCAGCAGCGAGCCGCCCGGGGCTCCGCTCCGGTCCGGCGCTCCCCCCGCATCCCC
GAGCCGGCAGCGTGCGGGGACAGCCCGGGCACGGGGAAGGTGGCACGGGATCGCTTTCCTCTGAACGCTT
CTCGCTGCTCTTTGAGCCTGCAGACACCTGGGGGGATACGGGGAAAAAGCTAACTTCTGAGACGACAACT
TTGTATAGAAAAGTTGGCTCCGAATTCGCCCTTGACAGCAGAGATCCAGTTTGGTTAATTAATT
