>Addgene plasmid #103158 | LSB-hsa-let-7g-5p | depositor partial sequence | sequence record 195366 | hsa-let-7g-5p target
AACTGTACAAACTACTACCTCA
