>Addgene plasmid #103158 | LSB-hsa-let-7g-5p | addgene partial sequence | sequence record 213251 | mKate2-F 5'-ACCCGCTAAGAACCTCAAGA-3'
AAGGAGGCCGACAAAGAGACATACGTCGAGCAGCACGAGGTGGCTGTGGCCAGATACTGCGACCTCCCTA
GCAAACTGGGGCACAAACTTAATTGAGAATTCTACCACCCAGCTTTCTTGTACAAAGTGGTACGTCTCAA
GACCAGAGGTCTCTGCTTCGTCCCCTAACTGTACAAACTACTACCTCAAACTGTACAAACTACTACCTCA
AACTGTACAAACTACTACCTCAAACTGTACAAACTACTACCTCACAACCAGAAGAGACCTGTGCTTCACT
CCTCAGGTGCAGGCTGCCTATCAGAAGGTGGTGGCTGGTGTGGCCAATGCCCTGGCTCACAAATACCACT
GAGATCTTTTTCCCTCTGCCAAAAATTATGGGGACATCATGAAGCCCCTTGAGCATCTGACTTCTGGCTA
ATAAAGGAAATTTATTTTCATTGCAATAGTGTGTTGGAATTTTTTGTGTCTCTCACTCGGAAGGACATAT
GGGAGGGCAAATCATTTAAAACATCAGAATGAGTATTTGGTTTAGAGTTTGGCAACATATGCCCATATGC
TGGCTGCCATGAACAAAGGTTGGCTATAAAGAGGTCATCAGTATATGAAACAGCCCCCTGCTGTCCATTC
CTTATTCCATAGAAAAG
